>Addgene plasmid #34521 | KHBD00414 | depositor partial sequence | sequence record 41088 | KHBD00414 sequence 378 bps
ATGTCAGACTGCGGAGCGCGCCCCAAAAAACCCATGAGCGCCTTCATGTTGTGGATGAATTCCACCGGGC
GGAAGCACATAAAAGCGGAGCATCCCGATTTTAGTGTCCAAGAAGTGTCTGTGAAGGGCGGAGAGATGTG
GCGAGCCATGGCCGATGAGGACAAGATCGTGTGGCAGGAGTCGGCCACCACGGCAATGGCCGAGTACAAG
GAGAAGTTGAAGCAGTGGAATTTCCCCAAGGAGCACCGCTTTTCGGACACGCAATGTATTTGTTCCTCAA
ATACTAACCAATGCCCCACCCTTTTTGTGTACGACACCATGGATGACTCGATGACTCCGATCTGCAGGAA
GTGCTTATCAAAGACCAGGTGCCTTCAC
