>Addgene plasmid #34521 | KHBD00414 | addgene partial sequence | sequence record 42293 | M13-Rev 5'-CAGGAAACAGCTATGACC-3'
ATGATTTTATTTTGACTGATAGTGACCTGTTCGTTGCAACAAATTGATAAGCAATGCTTTCTTATAATGC
CAACTTTGTACAAGAAAGTTGGCAAGTGAAGGCACCTGGTCTTTGATAAGCACTTCCTGCAGATCGGAGT
CATCGAGTCATCCATGGTGTCGTACACAAAAAGGGTGGGGCATTGGTTAGTATTTGAGGAACAAATACAT
TGCGTGTCCGAAAAGCGGTGCTCCTTGGGGAAATTCCACTGCTTCAACTTCTCCTTGTACTCGGCCATTG
CCGTGGTGGCCGACTCCTGCCACACGATCTTGTCCTCATCGGCCATGGCTCGCCACATCTCTCCGCCCTT
CACAGACACTTCTTGGACACTAAAATCGGGATGCTCCGCTTTTATGTGCTTCCGCCCGGTGGAATTCATC
CACAACATGAAGGCGCTCATGGGTTTTTTGGGGCGCGCTCCGCAGTCTGACATGGTGCCAACTTTTTTGT
ACAAAGTTGGCATTATAAAAAAGCATTGCTCATCAATTTGTTGCAACGAACAGGTCACTATCAGTCAAAA
TAAAATCATTATTTGGGGCC
