[The description below was written by a language model from this plasmid's Addgene catalogue record.]
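Description:
KHBD00414 is a Gateway entry-type clone built in the pDONR221 donor vector backbone and carrying the open reading frame of the Drosophila melanogaster gene CG7045 (FBgn0038978). The insert is recorded as 378 bp in a backbone of about 2.5 kb once the donor cassette has been replaced. The plasmid is maintained in E. coli as a high-copy construct under kanamycin selection. No feature table accompanies the record, so the origin of replication and flanking elements are not itemised. The ORF was introduced by Gateway recombination cloning, which in a pDONR221 product normally leaves the insert flanked by attL recombination sites. M13 forward and reverse primer sites on either side are listed for sequence verification.

As a donor/entry vector, the construct is not an expression plasmid. The record lists no promoter, tag or reporter driving the insert, and none would be expected in this backbone. Its role is to serve as a sequence-verified source of the CG7045 coding region that can be shuttled by LR recombination into any compatible destination vector. The depositor notes that ORFs in this collection were cloned open-ended, without a stop codon, which allows in-frame C-terminal fusions to be made when the ORF is moved into a destination vector supplying a downstream tag or domain. The clone belongs to a collection associated with a study on automated protein–DNA interaction screening of Drosophila regulatory elements. This suggests its use as a transferable ORF resource for such assays, although the record does not specify the function of CG7045 or the destination vectors used.
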