Addgene plasmid #34521: KHBD00414
Depositing lab: Bart Deplancke. Depositing organization: Swiss Federal Institute of Technology (EPFL). Publication: Automated protein-DNA interaction screening of Drosophila regulatory elements. Korneel Hens, Jean-Daniel Feuz, Alina Isakova, Antonina Lagovitina, Andreas Massouras, Julien Bryois, Patrick Callaerts, Susan E. Celniker, Bart Deplancke. Nat Methods. 2011 Oct 30;8(12):1065-70. 10.1038/nmeth.1763 PubMed 22037703.
Backbone
  Vector backbone: pDONR221
  Backbone manufacturer: Invitrogen
  Backbone size w/o insert (bp): 2536
  Vector type: Gateway Donor Vector
Growth in bacteria
  Bacterial resistance: Kanamycin, 50 μg/mL
  Growth temperature: 37°C
  Growth strain: DH5alpha
  Copy number: High Copy
Gene/Insert
  Gene/Insert name: CG7045 (alt names: FBgn0038978; CG7045)
  Species: D. melanogaster (fly)
  Insert size (bp): 378
  Entrez Gene: CG7045 (a.k.a. Dmel_CG7045, Dmel\CG7045)
  Cloning method: Gateway Cloning
  Sequencing primers: 5′ M13F; 3′ M13R
Terms and licenses: Academic/Nonprofit Terms; Industry Terms: Not Available to Industry
Depositor comments: Please note that the ORFs in this collection were cloned open-ended (without a stop codon).
How to cite: KHBD00414 was a gift from Bart Deplancke (Addgene plasmid # 34521 ; http://n2t.net/addgene:34521 ; RRID:Addgene_34521)
